>Addgene plasmid #128594 | pRSF-1b-S10 | addgene full sequence | sequence record 263268 | Addgene NGS Result
GGGGAATTGTGAGCGGATAACAATTCCCCTGTAGAAATAATTTTGTTTAACTTTAATAAGGAGATATACC
[309 nt withheld, positions 71-379]
TAATTAACCTAGGCTGCTGCCACCGCTGAGCAATAACTAGCATAACCCCTTGGGGCCTCTAAACGGGTCT
TGAGGGGTTTTTTGCTGAAACCTCAGGCATTTGAGAAGCACACGGTCACACTGCTTCCGGTAGTCAATAA
ACCGGTAAACCAGCAATAGACATAAGCGGCTATTTAACGACCCTGCCCTGAACCGACGACAAGCTGACGA
CCGGGTCTCCGCAAGTGGCACTTTTCGGGGAAATGTGCGCGGAACCCCTATTTGTTTATTTTTCTAAATA
CATTCAAATATGTATCCGCTCATGAATTAATTCTTAGAAAAACTCATCGAGCATCAAATGAAACTGCAAT
TTATTCATATCAGGATTATCAATACCATATTTTTGAAAAAGCCGTTTCTGTAATGAAGGAGAAAACTCAC
CGAGGCAGTTCCATAGGATGGCAAGATCCTGGTATCGGTCTGCGATTCCGACTCGTCCAACATCAATACA
ACCTATTAATTTCCCCTCGTCAAAAATAAGGTTATCAAGTGAGAAATCACCATGAGTGACGACTGAATCC
GGTGAGAATGGCAAAAGTTTATGCATTTCTTTCCAGACTTGTTCAACAGGCCAGCCATTACGCTCGTCAT
CAAAATCACTCGCATCAACCAAACCGTTATTCATTCGTGATTGCGCCTGAGCGAGACGAAATACGCGGTC
GCTGTTAAAAGGACAATTACAAACAGGAATCGAATGCAACCGGCGCAGGAACACTGCCAGCGCATCAACA
ATATTTTCACCTGAATCAGGATATTCTTCTAATACCTGGAATGCTGTTTTCCCGGGGATCGCAGTGGTGA
GTAACCATGCATCATCAGGAGTACGGATAAAATGCTTGATGGTCGGAAGAGGCATAAATTCCGTCAGCCA
GTTTAGTCTGACCATCTCATCTGTAACATCATTGGCAACGCTACCTTTGCCATGTTTCAGAAACAACTCT
GGCGCATCGGGCTTCCCATACAATCGATAGATTGTCGCACCTGATTGCCCGACATTATCGCGAGCCCATT
TATACCCATATAAATCAGCATCCATGTTGGAATTTAATCGCGGCCTAGAGCAAGACGTTTCCCGTTGAAT
ATGGCTCATACTCTTCCTTTTTCAATATTATTGAAGCATTTATCAGGGTTATTGTCTCATGAGCGGATAC
ATATTTGAATGTATTTAGAAAAATAAACAAATAGGCATGCAGCGCTCTTCCGCTTCCTCGCTCACTGACT
CGCTACGCTCGGTCGTTCGACTGCGGCGAGCGGTGTCAGCTCACTCAAAAGCGGTAATACGGTTATCCAC
AGAATCAGGGGATAAAGCCGGAAAGAACATGTGAGCAAAAAGCAAAGCACCGGAAGAAGCCAACGCCGCA
GGCGTTTTTCCATAGGCTCCGCCCCCCTGACGAGCATCACAAAAATCGACGCTCAAGCCAGAGGTGGCGA
AACCCGACAGGACTATAAAGATACCAGGCGTTTCCCCCTGGAAGCTCCCTCGTGCGCTCTCCTGTTCCGA
CCCTGCCGCTTACCGGATACCTGTCCGCCTTTCTCCCTTCGGGAAGCGTGGCGCTTTCTCATAGCTCACG
CTGTTGGTATCTCAGTTCGGTGTAGGTCGTTCGCTCCAAGCTGGGCTGTGTGCACGAACCCCCCGTTCAG
CCCGACCGCTGCGCCTTATCCGGTAACTATCGTCTTGAGTCCAACCCGGTAAGACACGACTTATCGCCAC
TGGCAGCAGCCATTGGTAACTGATTTAGAGGACTTTGTCTTGAAGTTATGCACCTGTTAAGGCTAAACTG
AAAGAACAGATTTTGGTGAGTGCGGTCCTCCAACCCACTTACCTTGGTTCAAAGAGTTGGTAGCTCAGCG
AACCTTGAGAAAACCACCGTTGGTAGCGGTGGTTTTTCTTTATTTATGAGATGATGAATCAATCGGTCTA
TCAAGTCAACGAACAGCTATTCCGTTACTCTAGATTTCAGTGCAATTTATCTCTTCAAATGTAGCACCTG
AAGTCAGCCCCATACGATATAAGTTGTAATTCTCATGTTAGTCATGCCCCGCGCCCACCGGAAGGAGCTG
ACTGGGTTGAAGGCTCTCAAGGGCATCGGTCGAGATCCCGGTGCCTAATGAGTGAGCTAACTTACATTAA
TTGCGTTGCGCTCACTGCCCGCTTTCCAGTCGGGAAACCTGTCGTGCCAGCTGCATTAATGAATCGGCCA
ACGCGCGGGGAGAGGCGGTTTGCGTATTGGGCGCCAGGGTGGTTTTTCTTTTCACCAGTGAGACGGGCAA
CAGCTGATTGCCCTTCACCGCCTGGCCCTGAGAGAGTTGCAGCAAGCGGTCCACGCTGGTTTGCCCCAGC
AGGCGAAAATCCTGTTTGATGGTGGTTAACGGCGGGATATAACATGAGCTGTCTTCGGTATCGTCGTATC
CCACTACCGAGATGTCCGCACCAACGCGCAGCCCGGACTCGGTAATGGCGCGCATTGCGCCCAGCGCCAT
CTGATCGTTGGCAACCAGCATCGCAGTGGGAACGATGCCCTCATTCAGCATTTGCATGGTTTGTTGAAAA
CCGGACATGGCACTCCAGTCGCCTTCCCGTTCCGCTATCGGCTGAATTTGATTGCGAGTGAGATATTTAT
GCCAGCCAGCCAGACGCAGACGCGCCGAGACAGAACTTAATGGGCCCGCTAACAGCGCGATTTGCTGGTG
ACCCAATGCGACCAGATGCTCCACGCCCAGTCGCGTACCGTCTTCATGGGAGAAAATAATACTGTTGATG
GGTGTCTGGTCAGAGACATCAAGAAATAACGCCGGAACATTAGTGCAGGCAGCTTCCACAGCAATGGCAT
CCTGGTCATCCAGCGGATAGTTAATGATCAGCCCACTGACGCGTTGCGCGAGAAGATTGTGCACCGCCGC
TTTACAGGCTTCGACGCCGCTTCGTTCTACCATCGACACCACCACGCTGGCACCCAGTTGATCGGCGCGA
GATTTAATCGCCGCGACAATTTGCGACGGCGCGTGCAGGGCCAGACTGGAGGTGGCAACGCCAATCAGCA
ACGACTGTTTGCCCGCCAGTTGTTGTGCCACGCGGTTGGGAATGTAATTCAGCTCCGCCATCGCCGCTTC
CACTTTTTCCCGCGTTTTCGCAGAAACGTGGCTGGCCTGGTTCACCACGCGGGAAACGGTCTGATAAGAG
ACACCGGCATACTCTGCGACATCGTATAACGTTACTGGTTTCACATTCACCACCCTGAATTGACTCTCTT
CCGGGCGCTATCATGCCATACCGCGAAAGGTTTTGCGCCATTCGATGGTGTCCGGGATCTCGACGCTCTC
CCTTATGCGACTCCTGCATTAGGAAATTAATACGACTCACTATA
Features (pLannotate 1.2.2; 15 found; start..end, strand, type, name):
      3..27      +  protein_bind   lac operator: The lac repressor binds to the lac operator to inhibit transcription in E. coli. This inhibition can be relieved by adding lactose or isopropyl-β-D-thiogalactopyranoside (IPTG). lac repressor encoded by lacI
     42..64      +  RBS            RBS: efficient ribosome binding site from bacteriophage T7 gene 10 (Olins and Rangwala, 1989)
     71..379     +  CDS            rpsJ (sequence withheld): RS10_ECOLI - Also known as nusE. Experimental evidence at protein level: Swiss-Prot protein existence level 1. Involved in the binding of tRNA to the ribosomes (PubMed:6759118). Part of the processive rRNA transcription and antitermination complex (rrnTAC). The complex forms an RNA-chaperone ring around the RNA exit tunnel of RNA polymerase (RNAP). It supports rapid transcription and antitermination of rRNA operons, cotranscriptional rRNA folding, and annealing of distal rRNA regions to allow correct ribosome biogenesis (PubMed:32871103). In complex with NusB is involved in the regulation of r
    391..408     +  CDS            SET1 (fragment): solubility-enhancement tag derived from T7 phage gene 10B
    416..463     +  terminator     T7 terminator: transcription terminator for bacteriophage T7 RNA polymerase
    627..684     +  promoter       AmpR promoter (fragment): bla
    693..1508    -  CDS            KanR: aminoglycoside phosphotransferase; aph(3')-Ia; confers resistance to kanamycin in bacteria or G418 (Geneticin®) in eukaryotes
   1509..1600    -  promoter       AmpR promoter: bla
   1616..2365    -  rep_origin     RSF ori: Plasmids containing the RSF 1030 origin of replication can be propagated in E. coli cells that contain additional plasmids with compatible origins.
   2448..2512    -  CDS            TcR (fragment): tetracycline efflux protein; tet; confers resistance to tetracycline
   2527..2548    -  protein_bind   CAP binding site: CAP binding activates transcription in the presence of cAMP. E. coli catabolite activator protein
   2561..3643    -  CDS            lacI: lac repressor; lacI; The lac repressor binds to the lac operator to inhibit transcription in E. coli. This inhibition can be relieved by adding lactose or isopropyl-β-D-thiogalactopyranoside (IPTG).
   3644..3721    -  promoter       lacI promoter: lacI
   3729..3764    -  CDS            TcR (fragment): tetracycline efflux protein; tet; confers resistance to tetracycline
   3767..2       +  promoter       T7 promoter (across the origin): promoter for bacteriophage T7 RNA polymerase
