[The description below was written by a language model from this plasmid's Addgene catalogue record and pLannotate feature annotations shown in this document.]
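Description:
pRSF-1b-S10 is a bacterial expression plasmid of about 3.8 kb, built on the Novagen pRSF-1b backbone, that produces untagged E. coli 30S ribosomal subunit protein S10 (the rpsJ gene product, also known as NusE). It replicates from the RSF1030 origin, listed as high copy, which is compatible with other common origin classes and so allows the plasmid to coexist with additional plasmids in the same E. coli cell. Selection is by kanamycin, through an aminoglycoside phosphotransferase gene driven by a bla-type promoter.

The roughly 312 bp rpsJ coding sequence, inserted by Gibson assembly, sits in a standard T7lac expression cassette: a T7 promoter (spanning the numbering origin of the sequence record) followed immediately by a lac operator, the strong ribosome binding site from phage T7 gene 10, the S10 open reading frame, and a T7 terminator. A lacI gene with its own promoter is carried on the plasmid, so the lac repressor holds the cassette off until IPTG or lactose is added. Transcription also requires a host that supplies T7 RNA polymerase. The annotation additionally reports a short fragment resembling a T7 gene 10B solubility tag downstream of the S10 coding sequence, as well as small tetracycline-resistance and AmpR promoter fragments. These appear to be backbone remnants or short homology matches rather than functional parts, consistent with the stated tagless design.

The construct is intended for recombinant production of native-sequence S10. The associated publication concerns how transient protein–RNA interactions guide nascent ribosomal RNA folding, suggesting use of the protein in ribosome assembly studies.
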