Addgene plasmid #128594: pRSF-1b-S10
Purpose: Expresses tagless S10 ribosomal protein in E.coli
Depositing lab: James Williamson. Depositing organization: Scripps California (The Scripps Research Institute). Publication: Transient Protein-RNA Interactions Guide Nascent Ribosomal RNA Folding. Duss O, Stepanyuk GA, Puglisi JD, Williamson JR. Cell. 2019 Nov 27;179(6):1357-1369.e16. doi: 10.1016/j.cell.2019.10.035. Epub 2019 Nov 21. PubMed 31761533.
Backbone
  Vector backbone: pRSF-1b
  Backbone manufacturer: Novagen
  Vector type: Bacterial Expression
Growth in bacteria
  Bacterial resistance: Kanamycin, 50 μg/mL
  Growth temperature: 37°C
  Growth strain: DH5alpha
  Copy number: High Copy
Gene/Insert
  Gene/Insert name: 30S ribosomal subunit protein S10
  Species: E.coli
  Insert size (bp): 312
  Entrez Gene: rpsJ (a.k.a. b3321, ECK3308, nusE)
  Promoter: T7
  Cloning method: Gibson Cloning
  Sequencing primers: 5′ T7 forward; 3′ T7 reverse
Terms and licenses: Academic/Nonprofit Terms; Industry Terms: Not Available to Industry
How to cite: pRSF-1b-S10 was a gift from James Williamson (Addgene plasmid # 128594 ; http://n2t.net/addgene:128594 ; RRID:Addgene_128594)
