>Addgene plasmid #128594 | pRSF-1b-S10 | depositor partial sequence | sequence record 255530 | T7 promoter forward
GGTACATTCCCCTGTAGAATAATTTTGTTTAACTTTAATAAGGAGATATACC
[309 nt withheld, positions 53-361]
TAATTAACCTAGGCTGCTGCCACCGCTGAGCAATAACTAGCATAACCCCTTGGGGCCTC
